Addgene plasmid #153918: pGBW-m4046672
Purpose: Yeast expression plasmid for SARS-CoV-2 nsp2
Depositing lab: Ginkgo Bioworks & Benjie Chen. Depositing organization: Ginkgo Bioworks.
Backbone
  Vector backbone: AmpR; 2u URA3
  Backbone size w/o insert (bp): 4078
  Vector type: Yeast Expression
  Selectable markers: URA3
Growth in bacteria
  Bacterial resistance: Ampicillin, 100 μg/mL
  Growth temperature: 37°C
  Growth strain: DH5alpha
  Copy number: High Copy
Gene/Insert
  Gene/Insert name: SARS-CoV-2 nsp2
  Species: Severe acute respiratory syndrome coronavirus 2
  Insert size (bp): 1913
  Mutation: wt
  Entrez Gene: ORF1ab (a.k.a. GU280_gp01)
  Promoter: pGAL1
  Cloning method: Unknown
Resource information
  A portion of this plasmid was derived from a plasmid made by: GinkgoBioworks
Depositor comments: NCBI reference sequence: YP_009725298.1. Created by gene synthesis with Not1 site.
How to cite: pGBW-m4046672 was a gift from Ginkgo Bioworks & Benjie Chen (Addgene plasmid # 153918 ; http://n2t.net/addgene:153918 ; RRID:Addgene_153918)
