[The description below was written by a language model from this plasmid's Addgene catalogue record and pLannotate feature annotations shown in this document.]
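Description:
pGBW-m4046672 is an episomal yeast expression plasmid carrying the SARS-CoV-2 non-structural protein 2 (nsp2) coding sequence. It is a shuttle vector. In Saccharomyces cerevisiae it replicates from the 2μ origin, which typically gives multicopy maintenance, and it is selected by complementation of uracil auxotrophy through a URA3 cassette with its own promoter. URA3 also permits counterselection on 5-fluoroorotic acid. In E. coli it is propagated from a high-copy ColE1/pUC-type origin with ampicillin selection. In the annotated sequence the β-lactamase gene appears to be driven by a cat promoter, and the bacterial elements are insulated by short phage and tonB transcription terminators. A short rop-like segment is annotated next to AmpR, although the catalogue lists the plasmid as high copy.

The payload is a wild-type nsp2 open reading frame of about 1.9 kb, made by gene synthesis and corresponding to the nsp2 region of the viral ORF1ab/ORF1a polyprotein. The automated annotation labels it as a fragment of replicase polyprotein 1a. The functional text attached to that hit describes nsp10 and is a generic polyprotein annotation, not a description of this insert. The gene sits between the galactose-inducible, Gal4-regulated GAL1 promoter and a CYC1 transcription terminator, so expression is induced by galactose. No epitope tags or reporter fusions are recorded.

The full sequence record (about 6.7 kb) is somewhat longer than the sum of the listed backbone and insert sizes. The stated purpose is expression of nsp2 in yeast, and the record does not give more specific applications.
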