Features (pLannotate 1.2.2; 13 found; start..end, strand, type, name):
     25..466     +  promoter       GAL1 promoter: S. cerevisiae GAL1; inducible promoter, regulated by Gal4
    481..2394    +  CDS            R1A_SARS2 (fragment): Experimental evidence at protein level: Swiss-Prot protein existence level 1. [Non-structural protein 10]: Plays a pivotal role in viral transcription by stimulating both nsp14 3'-5' exoribonuclease and nsp16 2'-O-methyltransferase activities. Therefore plays an essential role in viral mRNAs cap methylation. From Severe acute respiratory syndrome coronavirus 2 (2019-nCoV) (SARS-CoV-2).
   2423..2595    +  terminator     CYC1 terminator (fragment): S. cerevisiae CYC1; transcription terminator for CYC1
   2631..2807    +  promoter       URA3 promoter (fragment): S. cerevisiae URA3
   2808..3611    +  CDS            URA3: orotidine-5'-phosphate decarboxylase, required for uracil biosynthesis; S. cerevisiae URA3; yeast auxotrophic marker, counterselectable with 5-fluoroorotic acid (5-FOA)
   3694..4676    -  rep_origin     2μ ori: yeast 2μ plasmid origin of replication
   4754..4783    +  terminator     T3Te terminator: phage T3 early transcription terminator
   4805..5392    +  rep_origin     ori: high-copy-number ColE1/pMB1/pBR322/pUC origin of replication
   5404..5431    -  terminator     T7Te terminator: phage T7 early transcription terminator
   5455..5646    -  CDS            rop: Rop protein, which maintains plasmids at low copy number; rop
   5647..6507    -  CDS            AmpR: β-lactamase; bla; confers resistance to ampicillin, carbenicillin, and related antibiotics
   6508..6610    -  promoter       cat promoter: promoter of the E. coli cat gene encoding chloramphenicol acetyltransferase
   6611..6642    -  terminator     tonB terminator: bidirectional E. coli tonB-P14 transcription terminator
>Addgene plasmid #153918 | pGBW-m4046672 | addgene full sequence | sequence record 299995 | Ginkgo NGS Result
GCGGCCGCTTGCTATATTGAAGTACGGATTAGAAGCCGCCGAGCGGGCGACAGCCCTCCGACGGAAGACT
CTCCTCCGTGCGTCCTCGTCTTCACCGGTCGCGTTCCTGAAACGCAGATGTGCCTCGCGCCGCACTGCTC
CGAACAATAAAGATTCTACAATACTAGCTTTTATGGTTATGAAGAGGAAAAATTGGCAGTAACCTGGCCC
CACAAACCTTCAAATTAACGAATCAAATTAACAACCATAGGATGATAATGCGATTAGTTTTTTAGCCTTA
TTTCTGGGGTAATTAATCAGCGAAGCGATGATTTTTGATCTATTAACAGATATATAAATGGAAAAGCTGC
ATAACCACTTTAACTAATACTTTCAACATTTTCAGTTTGTATTACTTCTTATTCAAATGTCATAAAAGTA
TCAACAAAAAATTGTTAATATACCTCTATACTTTAACGTCAAGGAGAAAAAACTATAATGGCATACACGA
GGTATGTAGACAATAACTTTTGCGGTCCTGATGGATACCCACTGGAATGTATCAAAGATTTGTTAGCTCG
TGCCGGTAAGGCTAGCTGTACCCTTTCTGAGCAATTGGACTTCATAGACACTAAGAGAGGTGTTTACTGT
TGTCGCGAACATGAACACGAAATTGCCTGGTATACCGAGAGATCAGAAAAATCCTACGAATTACAGACTC
CATTCGAAATTAAGTTGGCTAAGAAGTTTGATACATTCAACGGCGAATGCCCCAATTTCGTCTTTCCATT
GAACTCTATCATTAAAACTATCCAACCGAGAGTCGAGAAGAAGAAATTGGATGGTTTTATGGGTAGAATT
AGATCGGTGTACCCAGTTGCTTCCCCAAATGAATGTAACCAAATGTGTCTATCTACTTTGATGAAGTGTG
ACCACTGTGGTGAAACCAGTTGGCAAACAGGCGACTTCGTTAAGGCTACATGTGAATTTTGCGGTACCGA
GAACCTCACTAAGGAAGGTGCGACTACTTGTGGTTATTTACCTCAAAATGCAGTTGTCAAGATTTACTGT
CCAGCTTGCCATAACTCTGAAGTTGGACCTGAACACAGCTTGGCTGAATACCACAACGAATCCGGTTTAA
AGACCATCCTTCGAAAAGGTGGTCGTACCATAGCCTTCGGGGGTTGCGTCTTCTCATATGTTGGTTGTCA
TAATAAGTGTGCCTATTGGGTTCCAAGAGCTTCTGCTAATATCGGATGTAACCACACGGGTGTGGTCGGT
GAAGGCTCTGAGGGTTTGAACGATAACTTGTTGGAAATACTTCAGAAGGAAAAGGTCAACATTAACATCG
TTGGTGACTTTAAATTGAATGAAGAAATTGCTATTATCCTAGCGTCCTTCTCGGCCTCAACTTCCGCTTT
TGTAGAAACTGTTAAGGGTCTTGATTACAAAGCTTTCAAGCAAATCGTAGAATCATGCGGTAATTTCAAG
GTTACCAAGGGGAAAGCCAAAAAAGGTGCCTGGAACATTGGTGAACAAAAGTCTATACTGAGTCCATTAT
ATGCTTTCGCATCTGAAGCTGCTAGAGTCGTCAGATCTATTTTTTCCAGAACTCTCGAAACCGCTCAAAA
TTCAGTGAGAGTTTTGCAAAAAGCAGCCATTACTATCTTGGACGGTATTTCCCAGTACTCTTTGAGGTTA
ATCGATGCTATGATGTTTACCTCCGACTTGGCTACTAATAACCTGGTCGTCATGGCTTACATAACCGGTG
GCGTTGTTCAATTGACATCTCAATGGCTAACTAATATATTCGGTACTGTTTATGAAAAGCTCAAGCCAGT
CTTGGATTGGTTGGAGGAAAAGTTCAAGGAGGGCGTTGAGTTTTTACGGGATGGTTGGGAAATCGTTAAG
TTCATTTCTACATGTGCCTGTGAAATTGTCGGTGGTCAAATCGTGACCTGTGCTAAGGAAATTAAGGAGT
CGGTTCAAACTTTCTTTAAGTTGGTGAACAAATTTTTAGCTCTCTGTGCTGATTCGATTATCATCGGAGG
AGCGAAATTGAAGGCACTGAACTTGGGTGAAACCTTCGTCACCCACTCCAAAGGTCTGTACCGTAAATGT
GTTAAATCAAGAGAAGAAACTGGTTTGCTAATGCCTTTGAAGGCCCCGAAGGAAATTATCTTCTTGGAAG
GTGAAACATTACCAACAGAGGTTTTAACGGAAGAGGTAGTTTTGAAGACGGGGGATTTGCAGCCGTTAGA
ACAACCAACCTCTGAAGCCGTGGAAGCTCCCCTAGTTGGAACGCCAGTTTGCATTAACGGTCTGATGTTA
TTGGAAATCAAGGACACCGAAAAGTACTGTGCTCTCGCTCCAAACATGATGGTCACTAACAATACCTTCA
CTTTGAAGGGTGGTTAAACAGGCCCCTTTTCCTTTGTCGATATCATGTAATTAGTTATGTCACGCTTACA
TTCACGCCCTCCTCCCACATCCGCTCTAACCGAAAAGGAAGGAGTTAGACAACCTGAAGTCTAGGTCCCT
ATTTATTTTTTTTAATAGTTATGTTAGTATTAAGAACGTTATTTATATTTCAAATTTTTCTTTTTTTTCT
GTACAAAGCGGCCGCCGAACCACTAGTGCACTGCAGTACACGGTTTCCTTGAAATTTTTTTGATTCGGTA
ATCTCCGAACAGAAGGAAGAACGAAGGAAGGAGCACAGACTTAGATTGGTATATATACGCATATGTAGTG
TTGAAGAAACATGAAATTGCCCAGTATTCTTAACCCAACTGCACAGAACAAAAACGTGCAGGAAACGAAG
ATAAATCATGTCGAAAGCTACATATAAGGAACGTGCTGCTACTCATCCTAGTCCTGTTGCTGCCAAGCTA
TTTAATATCATGCACGAAAAGCAAACAAACTTGTGTGCTTCATTGGATGTTCGTACCACCAAGGAATTAC
TGGAGTTAGTTGAAGCATTAGGTCCCAAAATTTGTTTACTAAAAACACATGTGGATATCTTGACTGATTT
TTCCATGGAGGGCACAGTTAAGCCGCTAAAGGCATTATCCGCCAAGTACAATTTTTTACTCTTCGAGGAC
AGAAAATTTGCTGACATTGGTAATACAGTCAAATTGCAGTACTCTGCGGGTGTATACAGAATAGCAGAAT
GGGCAGACATTACGAATGCACACGGTGTGGTGGGCCCAGGTATTGTTAGCGGTTTGAAGCAGGCGGCAGA
AGAAGTAACAAAGGAACCTAGAGGCCTTTTGATGTTAGCAGAATTGTCATGCAAGGGCTCCCTATCTACT
GGAGAATATACTAAGGGTACTGTTGACATTGCGAAGAGCGACAAAGATTTTGTTATCGGCTTTATTGCTC
AAAGAGACATGGGTGGAAGAGATGAAGGTTACGATTGGTTGATTATGACACCCGGTGTGGGTTTAGATGA
CAAGGGAGATGCATTGGGTCAACAGTATAGAACCGTGGATGATGTGGTTTCTACAGGATCTGACATTATT
ATTGTTGGAAGAGGACTATTTGCAAAGGGAAGGGATGCTAAGGTAGAGGGTGAACGTTACAGAAAAGCAG
GCTGGGAAGCATATTTGAGAAGATGCGGCCAGCAAAACTAAAAAACTGTATTATAAGTAAATGCATGTAT
ACTAAACTCACAAATTAGAGCTTCAATTTAATTATATCAGTTATTACCCGAGTAACGAAGCATCTGTGCT
TCATTTTGTAGAACAAAAATGCAACGCGAGAGCGCTAATTTTTCAAACAAAGAATCTGAGCTGCATTTTT
ACAGAACAGAAATGCAACGCGAAAGCGCTATTTTACCAACGAAGAATCTGTGCTTCATTTTTGTAAAACA
AAAATGCAACGCGAGAGCGCTAATTTTTCAAACAAAGAATCTGAGCTGCATTTTTACAGAACAGAAATGC
AACGCGAGAGCGCTATTTTACCAACAAAGAATCTATACTTCTTTTTTGTTCTACAAAAATGCATCCCGAG
AGCGCTATTTTTCTAACAAAGCATCTTAGATTACTTTTTTTCTCCTTTGTGCGCTCTATAATGCAGTCTC
TTGATAACTTTTTGCACTGTAGGTCCGTTAAGGTTAGAAGAAGGCTACTTTGGTGTCTATTTTCTCTTCC
ATAAAAAAAGCCTGACTCCACTTCCCGCGTTTACTGATTACTAGCGAAGCTGCGGGTGCATTTTTTCAAG
ATAAAGGCATCCCCGATTATATTCTATACCGATGTGGATTGCGCATACTTTGTGAACAGAAAGTGATAGC
GTTGATGATTCTTCATTGGTCAGAAAATTATGAACGGTTTCTTCTATTTTGTCTCTATATACTACGTATA
GGAAATGTTTACATTTTCGTATTGTTTTCGATTCACTCTATGAATAGTTCTTACTACAATTTTTTTGTCT
AAAGAGTAATACTAGAGATAAACATAAAAAATGTAGAGGTCGAGTTTAGATGCAAGTTCAAGGAGCGAAA
GGTGGATGGGTAGGTTATATAGGGATATAGCACAGAGATATATAGCAAAGAGATACTTTTGAGCAATGTT
TGTGGAAGCGGTATTCGCAATATTTTAGTAGCTCGTTACAGTCCGGTGCGTTTTTGGTTTTTTGAAAGTG
CGTCATCAGAGCGCTTTTGGTTTTCAAAAGCGCTCTGAAGTTCCTATACTTTCTAGCTAGAGAATAGGAA
CTTCCCGAGCGGCCGCGTGTTACAAGCTTGACTCCAGCGTAACTGGACTGCAATCAACTCACTGGCTCAC
CTTCACGGGTGGGCCTTTCTTCGGTAGAAAATCAAAGGATCTTCTTGAGATCCTTTTTTTCTGCGCGTAA
TCTGCTGCTTGCAAACAAAAAAACCACCGCTACCAGCGGTGGTTTGTTTGCCGGATCAAGAGCTACCAAC
TCTTTTTCCGAGGTAACTGGCTTCAGCAGAGCGCAGATACCAAATACTGTTCTTCTAGTGTAGCCGTAGT
TAGGCCACCACTTCAAGAACTCTGTAGCACCGCCTACATACCTCGCTCTGCTAATCCTGTTACCAGTGGC
TGCTGCCAGTGGCGATAAGTCGTGTCTTACCGGGTTGGACTCAAGACGATAGTTACCGGATAAGGCGCAG
CGGTCGGGCTGAACGGGGGGTTCGTGCACACAGCCCAGCTTGGAGCGAACGACCTACACCGAACTGAGAT
ACCTACAGCGTGAGCTATGAGAAAGCGCCACGCTTCCCGAAGGGAGAAAGGCGGACAGGTATCCGGTAAG
CGGCAGGGTCGGAACAGGAGAGCGCACGAGGGAGCTTCCAGGGGTAAACGCCTGGTATCTTTATAGTCCT
GTCGGGTTTCGCCACCTCTGACTTGAGCATCGATTTTTGTGATGCTCGTCAGGGGGGCGGAGCCTATGGA
AAAACGCCAGCAACGCAGAAAGGCCCACCCGAAGGTGAGCCAGGTGATTACATTTGGGCCCTCATCAGAG
GTTTTCACCGTCATCACCGAAACGCGCGAGGCAGCTGCGGTAAAGCTCATCAGCGTGGTCGTGAAGCGAT
TCACAGATGTCTGCCTGTTCATCCGCGTCCAGCTCGTTGAGTTTCTCCAGAAGCGTTAATGTCTGGCTTC
TGATAAAGCGGGCCATGTTAAGGGCGGTTTTTTCCTGTTTGGTCACTTACCAATGCTTAATCAGTGAGGC
ACCTATCTCAGCGATCTGTCTATTTCGTTCATCCATAGTTGCCTGACTCCCCGTCGTGTAGATAACTACG
ATGCGGGAGGGCTTACCATCTGGCCCCAGTGCTGCAATGATACCGCGAGACCCACGCTCACCGGCTCCAG
ATTTATCAGCAATAAACCAGCCAGCCGGGAGGGCCGAGCGCAGAAGTGATCCTGCAACTTTATCCGCCTC
CATCCAGTCTATTAATTGTTGCCGGGAAGCTAGAGTAAGTAGTTCGCCAGTTAATAGTTTGCGCAACGTT
GTTGCCATTGCTACAGGCATCGTGGTGTCACGCTCGTCGTTTGGTATGGCTTCATTCAGCTCCGGTTCCC
AACGATCAAGGCGAGTTACATGATCCCCCATGTTGTGCAAAAAAGCGGTTAGCTCCTTCGGTCCTCCGAT
CGTTGCCAGAAGTAAGTTGGCCGCAGTGTTATCACTCATGGTTATGGCAGCACTGCATAATTCTCTTACT
GTCATGCCATCCGTGAGATGCTTTTCTGTGACTGGTGAGTACTCAACCAAGTCATTCTGAGAATAGTGTA
TGCGGCGACCGAGTTGCTCTTGCCCGGCGTCAATACGGGATAATACCGCGCCACATAGCAGAACTTTAAA
AGTGCTCATCATTGGAAAACGTTCTTCGGGGCGTAAACTCTCAAGGATCTTACCGCTGTTGAGATCCAGT
TCGATGTAACCCACTCGTGCACCCAACTGATCTTCAGCATCTTTTACTTTCACCAGCGTTTCTGGGTGAG
CAAAAACAGGAAGGCAAAATGCCGCAAAAAAGGGAATAAGGGCGACACGGAAATGTTGAATACTCATTTT
AGCTTCCTTAGCTCCTGAAAATCTCGATAACTCAAAAAATACGCCCGGTAGTGATCTTATTTCATTATGG
TGAAAGTTGGAACCTCTTACGTGCCGATCAAGTCAAAAGCCTCCGGTCGGAGGCTTTTGACTTTCTGCTA
TGGAGGTCAGGTATGATTTAAATGGTCAGTTAGA
